Addgene plasmid #185573: SpPLK1-GFP
Purpose: to see protein dynamics
Depositing lab: Mamiko Yajima. Depositing organization: Brown University. Publication: Evolutionary modification of AGS protein contributes to formation of micromeres in sea urchins. Poon J, Fries A, Wessel GM, Yajima M. Nat Commun. 2019 Aug 22;10(1):3779. doi: 10.1038/s41467-019-11560-8. PubMed 31439829.
Backbone
  Vector backbone: PSP64
  Vector type: In vitro transcription (mRNA synthesis)
Growth in bacteria
  Bacterial resistance: Ampicillin, 100 μg/mL
  Growth temperature: 37°C
  Growth strain: DH5alpha
  Copy number: High Copy
Gene/Insert
  Gene/Insert name: PLK1
  Species: S. purpuratus
  Tag / fusion protein: GFP (C terminal on insert)
  Cloning method: Gibson Cloning
Terms and licenses: Academic/Nonprofit Terms; Industry Terms: Not Available to Industry
How to cite: SpPLK1-GFP was a gift from Mamiko Yajima (Addgene plasmid # 185573 ; http://n2t.net/addgene:185573 ; RRID:Addgene_185573)
