[The description below was written by a language model from this plasmid's Addgene catalogue record.]
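Description:
SpPLK1-GFP is an in vitro transcription plasmid built on the pSP64 backbone, a vector family designed for producing RNA from a cloned insert rather than for direct expression in cells. It is maintained in E. coli as a high-copy plasmid under ampicillin selection. pSP64-type vectors conventionally place the insert downstream of a bacteriophage SP6 promoter so that run-off transcripts can be made from linearised template, but the record does not list the promoter, untranslated regions, any poly(A) tract or other features explicitly, and no feature table is provided.

The insert is PLK1 from the purple sea urchin Strongylocentrotus purpuratus, encoding the Polo-like kinase 1 orthologue, a conserved mitotic kinase generally associated with centrosomes, spindle poles, kinetochores and the midbody during cell division. GFP is fused to the C terminus of the PLK1 coding sequence, and the construct was assembled by Gibson cloning. The record does not state whether the full-length open reading frame is included, or whether a linker separates the kinase and the fluorescent protein.

The stated purpose is to observe protein dynamics. The vector type implies that mRNA encoding the fusion is synthesised in vitro and then introduced into eggs or embryos, where it is translated and can be followed by live fluorescence imaging. The associated work concerns asymmetric cell division and micromere formation in sea urchin embryos, a setting in which a fluorescent PLK1 reporter would serve to track the kinase's localisation during cleavage divisions.
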