>Addgene plasmid #185573 | SpPLK1-GFP | depositor partial sequence | sequence record 362073 | SpPLK1-GFP sequence 3665 bps
ATTAACCTATAAAAAATAGGCGTATCACGAGGCCCTTTTCGTCTCGCGCGTTTCGGTGATGACGGTGAAA
ACNTNTGACACATGCAGCTCCCGGAGACGGTCACAGCTTGTCTGTAAGCGGATGCCGGGAGCAGACAAGC
CCGTCAGGGCGCGTCAGCGGGTGTTGGCGGGTGTCGGGGCTGGCTTAACTATGCGGCATCAGAGCAGATT
GTACTGAGAGTGCACCATTCGACGCTCTCCCTTATGCGACTCCTGCATTAGGAAGCAGCCCAGTAGTAGG
TTGAGGCCGTTGAGCACCGCCGCCGCAAGGAATGGTGCATGCAAGGAGATGGCGCCCAACAGTCCCCCGG
CCACGGGGCCTGCCACCATACCCACGCCGAAACAAGCGCTCATGAGCCCGAAGTGGCGAGCCCGATCTTC
CCCATCGGTGATGTCGGCGATATAGGCGCCAGCAACCGCACCTGTGGCGCCGGTGATGCCGGCCACGATG
CGTCCGGCGTAGAGGATCTGGCTAGCGATGACCCTGCTGATTGGTTCGCTGACCATTTCCGGGTGCGGGA
CGGCGTTACCAGAAACTCAGAAGGTTCGTCCAACCAAACCGACTCTGACGGCAGTTTACGAGAGAGATGA
TAGGGTCTGCTTCAGTAAGCCAGATGCTACACAATTAGGCTTGTACATATTGTCGTTAGAACGCGGCTAC
AATTAATACATAACCTTATGTATCATACACATACGATTTAGGTGACACTATAGAATACAAGCTTGCTTGT
TCTTTTTGCAGAAGCTCAGAATAAACGCTCAACTTTGGCAGATCTATGCCATCGGGGCCCATGGTGAGCA
AGGGCGAGGAGCTGTTCACCGGGGTGGTGCCCATCCTGGTCGAGCTGGACGGCGACGTAAACGGCCACAA
GTTCAGCGTGTCCGGCGAGGGCGAGGGCGATGCCACCTACGGCAAGCTGACCCTGAAGTTCATCTGCACC
ACCGGCAAGCTGCCCGTGCCCTGGCCCACCCTCGTGACCACCCTGACCTACGGCGTGCAGTGCTTCAGCC
GCTACCCCGACCACATGAAGCAGCACGACTTCTTCAAGTCCGCCATGCCCGAAGGCTACGTCCAGGAGCG
CACCATCTTCTTCAAGGACGACGGCAACTACAAGACCCGCGCCGAGGTGAAGTTCGAGGGCGACACCCTG
GTGAACCGCATCGAGCTGAAGGGCATCGACTTCAAGGAGGACGGCAACATCCTGGGGCACAAGCTGGAGT
ACAACTACAACAGCCACAACGTCTATATCATGGCCGACAAGCAGAAGAACGGCATCAAGGTGAACTTCAA
GATCCGCCACAACATCGAGGACGGCAGCGTGCAGCTCGCCGACCACTACCAGCAGAACACCCCCATCGGC
GACGGCCCCGTGCTGCTGCCCGACAACCACTACCTGAGCACCCAGTCCGCCCTGAGCAAAGACCCCAACG
AGAAGCGCGATCACATGGTCCTGCTGGAGTTCGTGACCGCCGCCGGGATCACTCTCGGCATGGACGAGCT
ATACAAGTCCGGAGGGGATCGGTGGAGCTCCACCGGTGGCGGCCGCATGGCTTCAAGACATAAGGAAGAT
CTTAGGGTGAAGGAAGTTCCTGATGTTGTTACTGATCCATCGACGGGAAAAACATACACGAAAGGAAGAT
TTTTGGGCAAGGGTGGTTTTGCAAAGTGTTATGAGCTGACGGACGATGCCACCAAACAGATCTTTGCTGG
AAAGGTCGTCTCCAAGGCCCTACTTGTCAAACCTCACCAAAAAGACAAGATGACAATGGAGATTCACATT
CATAAAAGCCTGCATCACAGGCACGTCGTTGGTTTCCATAGCTTCTTTGAAGACAAGGAAAATGTCTACG
TCCTACTGGAGCTGTGCAGGAGAAGGTCACTAATGGAGCTGCACAAGAGACGAAAGGCCATCACAGAGCC
CGAGACTCGCTACTTCATGCGTCAGTGCATCCTGGCCTGTCAGTATCTCTCCAAGACCAAGGTCATTCAC
CGTGACCTCAAGCTGGGTAACCTCTTCATCGACGACAACATGGAGCTCAAGGTCGGGGACTTTGGTCTCG
CCACCAAGGTCGACTTCAGCGGGGAACGCAAGAAGACACTGTGTGGAACTCCCAACTACATTGCCCCGGA
AGTGCTTTCCAAGAAGGGTCACAGCTACGAGGTTGACCTTTGGTCACTAGGATGCATTATGTACACCCTC
TTGGTGGGGAAACCTCCTTTTGAGACTCAGAGTCTGAAAGACACCTACCAGCGAATCAAGAGAAATGAAT
ACAGAGTACCGTCCCATGTCAGTACACCGGCTCGCAATCTCATTGTTAAATTACTCAAAAACGACCCTAC
GCAGCGACCTCACATTGACATCCTCCTTCAAGACGAGTTCTTCACCACAGGGTACCTGCCCCCTCAGCTC
CCCACCACCTGTCTCACCATGGCTCCTAGGTTCCAAGTGCCTGTATCGTCAGGCAGAAGACCACTCCTAG
AGGTCAACGGCCAGGATGAGAATGTGCCCCCAGGTCGTGAGCAGAGTGGGAAGCCGCACAGGAAACACAG
CGACCGCAAGGAGAACGGCGGCGGCAAGCCAAAGGTCTACCAGCCTAAAGAAGACCACCTAGCCAGTCTC
AAGGTCCATCTGACCAGCGTGGTGGCTGCCAAGCCCAGCGAGAAGGCCGATATAAGATTAGACGAGGCCG
AGGACCCAGCAGCTGCGCCAATCCTGTGGGTTAGCAAATGGGTGGACTACTCGGACAAGTACGGTCTGGG
ATACCAGCTCTGTGACGGCAGCGTAGGCGTACTCTTTAACGACTCAACAAGACTTCTCCTTCACGCAAAT
GCAGACACGTTGGAGTACATCGAGAGAGACGGGAATGAGAAGTACTGCCGTCTAGGATCTTACGACTCAA
CGCTCCACAAGAAAGTCACCCTCCTCAAATACTTCAGGAACTACATGAGTGAACACCTTCTCAAGGCTGG
TGCTGCCATGACGCCCCGTGAATCAGACAGCATGGCCAGGCTACCGTTCTTACAGAGCTGGTTCAGGACC
AAGAGTGCCATTGTCCTTCATCTCAGCAATGGAACCGTCCAGATCAACTTCTTTGAGGACCACACCAAGC
TGATAGTGTGTCCCATGATGGGCGCCGCCACCTACATCGACGCCAAGAGGAACTTCCGCACCTTCCGCCT
GAACCTGATCGAGAAGCACGGCTGCACCCCGGACCTCTACGACCGGATCAAGTATGCCAACAACATGGTC
AAGAACATGCTGGACAAGAAGACCACGACGACAACGGCCGCAGCGGTCCCAGCGCACTAGACTAGTGACT
GACTAGGATCTGGTTACCACTAAACCAGCCTCAAGAACACCCGAATGGAGTCTCTAAGCTACATAATACC
AACTTACACTTTACAAAATGTTGTCCCCCAAAATGTAGCCATTCGTATCTGCTCCTAATAAAAAGAAAGT
TTCTTCACATTCTAAAAAAAAAAAAAAAAAAAAAACCCCCCCCCCCCCCCCCCCCCCTGCAGGTCGACTC
TAGAGGATCCCCGGGCGAGCTCGAATTCGTAATCATGTCATAGCTGTTTCCTGTGTGAAATTGTTATCCG
CTCACAATTCCACACAACATACGAG
